Addgene plasmid #82461: pcDNA3-myc-mCE(K294A)
Purpose: Expression of myc epitope and catalytic inactive form of murine mRNA Capping Enzyme (K294A) in mammalian cells
Depositing lab: Daniel Schoenberg. Depositing organization: Ohio State University. Publication: Identification of a cytoplasmic complex that adds a cap onto 5'-monophosphate RNA. Otsuka Y, Kedersha NL, Schoenberg DR. Mol Cell Biol. 2009 Apr;29(8):2155-67. doi: 10.1128/MCB.01325-08. Epub 2009 Feb 17. PubMed 19223470.
Backbone
  Vector backbone: pcDNA3-myc-TAP
  Backbone size w/o insert (bp): 5421
  Total vector size (bp): 7209
  Vector type: Mammalian Expression
  Selectable markers: Neomycin (select with G418)
Growth in bacteria
  Bacterial resistance: Ampicillin, 100 μg/mL
  Growth temperature: 37°C
  Growth strain: DH5alpha
  Copy number: High Copy
Gene/Insert
  Gene/Insert name: mCE (K294A) (alt name: mRNA capping enzyme)
  Species: M. musculus (mouse)
  Mutation: Lysine 294 changed to Alanine
  Entrez Gene: Rngtt (a.k.a. AU020997, HCE, MCE1)
  Promoter: CMV
  Tag / fusion protein: myc (N terminal on backbone)
  Cloning method: Restriction Enzyme; 5′ cloning site Sfi1 (not destroyed); 3′ cloning site Apa1 (not destroyed)
  Sequencing primers: 5′ CMV primer; 3′ SP6 primer
Terms and licenses: Academic/Nonprofit Terms; Industry Terms: Not Available to Industry
How to cite: pcDNA3-myc-mCE(K294A) was a gift from Daniel Schoenberg (Addgene plasmid # 82461 ; http://n2t.net/addgene:82461 ; RRID:Addgene_82461)
