[The description below was written by a language model from this plasmid's Addgene catalogue record and pLannotate feature annotations shown in this document.]
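Description:
pcDNA3-myc-mCE(K294A) is a mammalian expression plasmid of about 7.2 kb, built on a pcDNA3-myc-TAP backbone, that produces a myc-tagged, catalytically inactive form of the mouse mRNA capping enzyme (Rngtt, also called mCE or MCE1). It is maintained in E. coli through a high-copy ColE1/pUC-type origin and a β-lactamase gene conferring ampicillin resistance. An f1 origin is also present. For selection in mammalian cells, an SV40 enhancer/early promoter drives a neomycin phosphotransferase gene followed by an SV40 polyadenylation signal, allowing G418 selection of stable transfectants. Small annotated fragments (ble, lacI, lac promoter/operator, bom, a short HIV-1 LTR match) appear to be backbone remnants rather than functional modules.

The expression cassette consists of the human CMV immediate-early enhancer and promoter, a T7 promoter, the Rngtt coding sequence, and a bovine growth hormone polyadenylation signal, with a reverse-oriented SP6 promoter just downstream of the insert. The insert was cloned between SfiI and ApaI sites. The catalogue lists an N-terminal myc epitope supplied by the backbone. The feature table does not annotate it separately, but it would lie in the gap between the T7 promoter and the start of the annotated coding region. The capping enzyme is bifunctional, with an N-terminal RNA 5'-triphosphatase domain and a C-terminal guanylyltransferase domain. Substitution of lysine 294 with alanine is recorded as rendering the protein catalytically inactive. The construct therefore suits use as an inactive control or potential dominant-negative alongside wild-type enzyme, and the associated work concerns a cytoplasmic complex that recaps 5'-monophosphate RNA. The myc tag allows the protein to be detected or immunoprecipitated.
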