Features (pLannotate 1.2.2; 21 found; start..end, strand, type, name):
    186..977     +  CDS            neo: KKA2_KLEPN - Also known as kan, nptII. Experimental evidence at protein level: Swiss-Prot protein existence level 1. Resistance to kanamycin, neomycin, paromomycin, ribostamycin, butirosin and gentamicin B. From Klebsiella pneumoniae.
   1001..1159    +  CDS            ble (fragment): BLE_KLEPN - Experimental evidence at protein level: Swiss-Prot protein existence level 1. Binding protein with a strong affinity to the bleomycin family of antibiotics. Binds to CL990; an antimitotic-antibiotic compound. From Klebsiella pneumoniae.
   1154..1275    +  polyA_signal   SV40 poly(A) signal: SV40 polyadenylation signal
   1348..1364    -  protein_bind   lac operator: The lac repressor binds to the lac operator to inhibit transcription in E. coli. This inhibition can be relieved by adding lactose or isopropyl-β-D-thiogalactopyranoside (IPTG). lac repressor encoded by lacI
   1372..1402    -  promoter       lac promoter: promoter for the E. coli lac operon
   1417..1438    -  protein_bind   CAP binding site: CAP binding activates transcription in the presence of cAMP. E. coli catabolite activator protein
   1451..1543    -  CDS            lacI (fragment): lac repressor; lacI; The lac repressor binds to the lac operator to inhibit transcription in E. coli. This inhibition can be relieved by adding lactose or isopropyl-β-D-thiogalactopyranoside (IPTG).
   1726..2314    -  rep_origin     ori: high-copy-number ColE1/pMB1/pBR322/pUC origin of replication
   2485..3345    -  CDS            AmpR: β-lactamase; bla; confers resistance to ampicillin, carbenicillin, and related antibiotics
   3346..3450    -  promoter       AmpR promoter: bla
   3509..3561    -  misc_feature   bom (fragment): basis of mobility region from pBR322
   3716..4095    +  enhancer       CMV enhancer: human cytomegalovirus immediate early enhancer
   4096..4299    +  promoter       CMV promoter: human cytomegalovirus (CMV) immediate early promoter
   4295..4328    +  LTR            5' LTR (truncated) (fragment): truncated 5' long terminal repeat (LTR) from HIV-1
   4344..4362    +  promoter       T7 promoter: promoter for bacteriophage T7 RNA polymerase
   4442..6229    +  CDS            Rngtt: MCE1_MOUSE - Also known as Cap1a. Experimental evidence at protein level: Swiss-Prot protein existence level 1. Bifunctional mRNA-capping enzyme exhibiting RNA 5'- triphosphatase activity in the N-terminal part and mRNA guanylyltransferase activity in the C-terminal part. Catalyzes the first two steps of cap formation: by removing the gamma-phosphate from the 5'-triphosphate end of nascent mRNA to yield a diphosphate end, and by transferring the gmp moiety of GTP to the 5'-diphosphate terminus. From Mus musculus (Mouse).
   6242..6260    -  promoter       SP6 promoter: promoter for bacteriophage SP6 RNA polymerase
   6286..6510    +  polyA_signal   bGH poly(A) signal: bovine growth hormone polyadenylation signal
   6514..6535    +  promoter       SV40 promoter (fragment): SV40 enhancer and early promoter
   6556..6984    +  rep_origin     f1 ori (sequence partly withheld): f1 bacteriophage origin of replication; arrow indicates direction of (+) strand synthesis
   6998..119     +  promoter       SV40 promoter (across the origin): SV40 enhancer and early promoter
>Addgene plasmid #82461 | pcDNA3-myc-mCE(K294A) | addgene full sequence | sequence record 163408 | Addgene NGS results
ATTCTCCGCCCCATGGCTGACTAATTTTTTTTATTTATGCAGAGGCCGAGGCCGCCTCTGCCTCTGAGCT
ATTCCAGAAGTAGTGAGGAGGCTTTTTTGGAGGCCTAGGCTTTTGCAAAAAGCTCCCGGGAGCTTGTATA
TCCATTTTCGGATCTGATCAAGAGACAGGATGAGGATCGTTTCGCATGATTGAACAAGATGGATTGCACG
CAGGTTCTCCGGCCGCTTGGGTGGAGAGGCTATTCGGCTATGACTGGGCACAACAGACAATCGGCTGCTC
TGATGCCGCCGTGTTCCGGCTGTCAGCGCAGGGGCGCCCGGTTCTTTTTGTCAAGACCGACCTGTCCGGT
GCCCTGAATGAACTGCAGGACGAGGCAGCGCGGCTATCGTGGCTGGCCACGACGGGCGTTCCTTGCGCAG
CTGTGCTCGACGTTGTCACTGAAGCGGGAAGGGACTGGCTGCTATTGGGCGAAGTGCCGGGGCAGGATCT
CCTGTCATCTCACCTTGCTCCTGCCGAGAAAGTATCCATCATGGCTGATGCAATGCGGCGGCTGCATACG
CTTGATCCGGCTACCTGCCCATTCGACCACCAAGCGAAACATCGCATCGAGCGAGCACGTACTCGGATGG
AAGCCGGTCTTGTCGATCAGGATGATCTGGACGAAGAGCATCAGGGGCTCGCGCCAGCCGAACTGTTCGC
CAGGCTCAAGGCGCGCATGCCCGACGGCGAGGATCTCGTCGTGACCCATGGCGATGCCTGCTTGCCGAAT
ATCATGGTGGAAAATGGCCGCTTTTCTGGATTCATCGACTGTGGCCGGCTGGGTGTGGCGGACCGCTATC
AGGACATAGCGTTGGCTACCCGTGATATTGCTGAAGAGCTTGGCGGCGAATGGGCTGACCGCTTCCTCGT
GCTTTACGGTATCGCCGCTCCCGATTCGCAGCGCATCGCCTTCTATCGCCTTCTTGACGAGTTCTTCTGA
GCGGGACTCTGGGGTTCGAAATGACCGACCAAGCGACGCCCAACCTGCCATCACGAGATTTCGATTCCAC
CGCCGCCTTCTATGAAAGGTTGGGCTTCGGAATCGTTTTCCGGGACGCCGGCTGGATGATCCTCCAGCGC
GGGGATCTCATGCTGGAGTTCTTCGCCCACCCCAACTTGTTTATTGCAGCTTATAATGGTTACAAATAAA
GCAATAGCATCACAAATTTCACAAATAAAGCATTTTTTTCACTGCATTCTAGTTGTGGTTTGTCCAAACT
CATCAATGTATCTTATCATGTCTGTATACCGTCGACCTCTAGCTAGAGCTTGGCGTAATCATGGTCATAG
CTGTTTCCTGTGTGAAATTGTTATCCGCTCACAATTCCACACAACATACGAGCCGGAAGCATAAAGTGTA
AAGCCTGGGGTGCCTAATGAGTGAGCTAACTCACATTAATTGCGTTGCGCTCACTGCCCGCTTTCCAGTC
GGGAAACCTGTCGTGCCAGCTGCATTAATGAATCGGCCAACGCGCGGGGAGAGGCGGTTTGCGTATTGGG
CGCTCTTCCGCTTCCTCGCTCACTGACTCGCTGCGCTCGGTCGTTCGGCTGCGGCGAGCGGTATCAGCTC
ACTCAAAGGCGGTAATACGGTTATCCACAGAATCAGGGGATAACGCAGGAAAGAACATGTGAGCAAAAGG
CCAGCAAAAGGCCAGGAACCGTAAAAAGGCCGCGTTGCTGGCGTTTTTCCATAGGCTCCGCCCCCCTGAC
GAGCATCACAAAAATCGACGCTCAAGTCAGAGGTGGCGAAACCCGACAGGACTATAAAGATACCAGGCGT
TTCCCCCTGGAAGCTCCCTCGTGCGCTCTCCTGTTCCGACCCTGCCGCTTACCGGATACCTGTCCGCCTT
TCTCCCTTCGGGAAGCGTGGCGCTTTCTCATAGCTCACGCTGTAGGTATCTCAGTTCGGTGTAGGTCGTT
CGCTCCAAGCTGGGCTGTGTGCACGAACCCCCCGTTCAGCCCGACCGCTGCGCCTTATCCGGTAACTATC
GTCTTGAGTCCAACCCGGTAAGACACGACTTATCGCCACTGGCAGCAGCCACTGGTAACAGGATTAGCAG
AGCGAGGTATGTAGGCGGTGCTACAGAGTTCTTGAAGTGGTGGCCTAACTACGGCTACACTAGAAGAACA
GTATTTGGTATCTGCGCTCTGCTGAAGCCAGTTACCTTCGGAAAAAGAGTTGGTAGCTCTTGATCCGGCA
AACAAACCACCGCTGGTAGCGGTGGTTTTTTTGTTTGCAAGCAGCAGATTACGCGCAGAAAAAAAGGATC
TCAAGAAGATCCTTTGATCTTTTCTACGGGGTCTGACGCTCAGTGGAACGAAAACTCACGTTAAGGGATT
TTGGTCATGAGATTATCAAAAAGGATCTTCACCTAGATCCTTTTAAATTAAAAATGAAGTTTTAAATCAA
TCTAAAGTATATATGAGTAAACTTGGTCTGACAGTTACCAATGCTTAATCAGTGAGGCACCTATCTCAGC
GATCTGTCTATTTCGTTCATCCATAGTTGCCTGACTCCCCGTCGTGTAGATAACTACGATACGGGAGGGC
TTACCATCTGGCCCCAGTGCTGCAATGATACCGCGAGACCCACCCTTGGAGGCTCCAGATTTATCAGCAA
TAAACCAGCCAGCCGGAAGGGCCGAGCGCAGAAGTGGTCCTGCAACTTTATCCGCCTCCATCCAGTCTAT
TAATTGTTGCCGGGAAGCTAGAGTAAGTAGTTCGCCAGTTAATAGTTTGCGCAACGTTGTTGCCATTGCT
ACAGGCATCGTGGTGTCACGCTCGTCGTTTGGTATGGCTTCATTCAGCTCCGGTTCCCAACGATCAAGGC
GAGTTACATGATCCCCCATGTTGTGCAAAAAAGCGGTTAGCTCCTTCGGTCCTCCGATCGTTGTCAGAAG
TAAGTTGGCCGCAGTGTTATCACTCATGGTTATGGCAGCACTGCATAATTCTCTTACTGTCATGCCATCC
GTAAGATGCTTTTCTGTGACTGGTGAGTACTCAACCAAGTCATTCTGAGAATAGTGTATGCGGCGACCGA
GTTGCTCTTGCCCGGCGTCAATACGGGATAATACCGCGCCACATAGCAGAACTTTAAAAGTGCTCATCAT
TGGAAAACGTTCTTCGGGGCGAAAACTCTCAAGGATCTTACCGCTGTTGAGATCCAGTTCGATGTAACCC
ACTCGTGCACCCAACTGATCTTCAGCATCTTTTACTTTCACCAGCGTTTCTGGGTGAGCAAAAACAGGAA
GGCAAAATGCCGCAAAAAAGGGAATAAGGGCGACACGGAAATGTTGAATACTCATACTCTTCCTTTTTCA
ATATTATTGAAGCATTTATCAGGGTTATTGTCTCATGAGCGGATACATATTTGAATGTATTTAGAAAAAT
AAACAAATAGGGGTTCCGCGCACATTTCCCCGAAAAGTGCCACCTGACGTCGACGGATCGGGAGATCTCC
CGATCCCCTATGGTGCACTCTCAGTACAATCTGCTCTGATGCCGCATAGTTAAGCCAGTATCTGCTCCCT
GCTTGTGTGTTGGAGGTCGCTGAGTAGTGCGCGAGCAAAATTTAAGCTACAACAAGGCAAGGCTTGACCG
ACAATTGCATGAAGAATCTGCTTAGGGTTAGGCGTTTTGCGCTGCTTCGCGATGTACGGGCCAGATATAC
GCGTTGACATTGATTATTGACTAGTTATTAATAGTAATCAATTACGGGGTCATTAGTTCATAGCCCATAT
ATGGAGTTCCGCGTTACATAACTTACGGTAAATGGCCCGCCTGGCTGACCGCCCAACGACCCCCGCCCAT
TGACGTCAATAATGACGTATGTTCCCATAGTAACGCCAATAGGGACTTTCCATTGACGTCAATGGGTGGA
GTATTTACGGTAAACTGCCCACTTGGCAGTACATCAAGTGTATCATATGCCAAGTACGCCCCCTATTGAC
GTCAATGACGGTAAATGGCCCGCCTGGCATTATGCCCAGTACATGACCTTATGGGACTTTCCTACTTGGC
AGTACATCTACGTATTAGTCATCGCTATTACCATGGTGATGCGGTTTTGGCAGTACATCAATGGGCGTGG
ATAGCGGTTTGACTCACGGGGATTTCCAAGTCTCCACCCCATTGACGTCAATGGGAGTTTGTTTTGGCAC
CAAAATCAACGGGACTTTCCAAAATGTCGTAACAACTCCGCCCCATTGACGCAAATGGGCGGTAGGCGTG
TACGGTGGGAGGTCTATATAAGCAGAGCTCTCTGGCTAACTAGAGAACCCACTGCTTACTGGCTTATCGA
AATTAATACGACTCACTATAGGGAGACCCAAGCTTGGTACCACCATGGCATCAATGCAGAAGCTGATCTC
AGAGGAGGACCTGCTTATGGCCATGGAGGCCGCTTACAACAAGATCCCGCCGCGGTGGCTGAACTGTCCG
CGGCGCGGTCAGCCGGTGGCAGGAAGATTCTTACCTCTGAAGACGATGCTGGGGCCAAGATATGATAGTC
AAGTTGCTGAAGAAAACCGGTTCCATCCCAGTATGCTCTCAAATTATCTAAAGAGCCTGAAGGTTAAAAT
GAGCTTGTTGGTGGATCTGACAAATACTTCAAGGTTCTATGACAGAAATGACATAGAAAAAGAAGGAATC
AAGTATATCAAACTTCAGTGTAAAGGACATGGCGAATGCCCCACCACTGAGAATACTGAGACATTCATTC
GCCTGTGTGAGAGGTTTAATGAAAGAAGCCCACCTGAACTTATAGGTGTTCACTGCACCCATGGCTTCAA
CCGTACTGGTTTCCTTATATGTGCCTTTTTGGTGGAAAAAATGGATTGGAGTATTGAAGCAGCAGTTGCT
ACATTTGCCCAAGCCAGACCACCAGGAATCTACAAGGGTGATTATTTGAAGGAACTTTTTCGTCGCTATG
GAGATATAGAAGAAGCACCACCACCACCTGTATTGCCAGATTGGTGTTTTGAAGATGAGGATGAAGAAGA
TGAGGATGAAGATGGAAAAAAGGACTCAGAACCAGGGTCAAGTGCATCCTTTAGTAAAAGGAGAAAAGAG
CGGTTAAAACTGGGAGCTATTTTCTTGGAAGGCATAACTGTTAAAGGTGTAACTCAAGTAACAACTCAAC
CCAAGTTAGGAGAGGTGCAGCAGAAATGTCATCAGTTCTGTGGCTGGGAAGGGTCTGGGTTCCCTGGAGC
ACAGCCTGTCTCCATGGACAAGCAAAATATTAGACTTTTAGAGCAGAAGCCTTATAAAGTAAGCTGGGCA
GCAGACGGCACTCGTTACATGATGTTGATTGATGGCACAAATGAAGTTTTTATGATTGACAGAGATAATT
CCGTTTTTCATGTTTCAAATCTGGAATTTCCATTTCGTAAAGATCTTCGCATGCATTTATCAAATACTCT
TTTGGATGGGGAAATGATCATTGACAAAGTAAATGGACAGGCCGTCCCAAGATATTTGATCTATGACATA
ATTAAGTTCAATGCACAACCAGTTGGAGACTGTGATTTTAATATTCGTCTACAGTGTATTGAACGTGAAA
TTATAAGTCCACGACATGAAAAAATGAAGACTGGACTCATTGACAAAACACAGGAACCATTTAGTGTCAG
ACCTAAACAATTTTTTGACATCAATATTTCAAGAAAGCTTCTGGAAGGAAATTTTGCCAAAGAAGTCAGC
CATGAAATGGATGGACTTATTTTTCAGCCTATTGGAAAATACAAGCCTGGTCGATGTGATGACATTTTGA
AATGGAAACCTCCCAGTCTAAACTCTGTGGATTTTCGACTTAAGATAACAAGAATGGGAGGAGAAGGGTT
GCTTCCACAGAATGTTGGCCTTCTCTATGTTGGAGGTTATGAAAGACCCTTTGCACAAATCAAGGTGACA
AAAGAACTAAAACAGTATGACAACAAAATTATAGAATGCAAATTTGAGAACAATAGCTGGGTCTTCATGA
GACAGAGGATAGACAAAAGTTTCCCAAATGCCTACAACACAGCCATGGCTGTGTGCAATAGCATCTCGAA
CCCTGTCACCAAGGAGATGCTGTTTGAATTCATTGACAGATGTGCAGCAGCCGCCCAGGGACAGAAGCGG
AAGTATCCCCTGGACCCTGACACGGAGCTCATGCCGCCCCCACCGCCCAAAAGACTGCATCGGCCAACCT
GAGGGCCCTATTCTATAGTGTCACCTAAATGCTAGAGCTCGCTGATCAGCCTCGACTGTGCCTTCTAGTT
GCCAGCCATCTGTTGTTTGCCCCTCCCCCGTGCCTTCCTTGACCCTGGAAGGTGCCACTCCCACTGTCCT
TTCCTAATAAAATGAGGAAATTGCATCGCATTGTCTGAGTAGGTGTCATTCTATTCTGGGGGGTGGGGTG
GGGCAGGACAGCAAGGGGGAGGATTGGGAAGACAATAGCAGGCATGCTGGGGATGCGGTGGGCTCTATGG
CTTCTGAGGCGGAAAGAACCAGCTGGGGCTCTAGGGGGTATCCCC
[124 nt withheld, positions 6556-6679]
C
[91 nt withheld, positions 6681-6771]
A
[49 nt withheld, positions 6773-6821]
CCTTTGACGTTGGAGTCCACGTTCTTT
[37 nt withheld, positions 6849-6885]
ACCCTATCTCGGTCTATTCTTTTGATTTATAAGGGATTTTGCCGATTTCGGCCTATTGGTTAAAAAATGA
GCTGATTTAACAAAAATTTAACGCGAATTAATTCTGTGGAATGTGTGTCAGTTAGGGTGTGGAAAGTCCC
CAGGCTCCCCAGCAGGCAGAAGTATGCAAAGCATGCATCTCAATTAGTCAGCAACCAGGTGTGGAAAGTC
CCCAGGCTCCCCAGCAGGCAGAAGTATGCAAAGCATGCATCTCAATTAGTCAGCAACCATAGTCCCGCCC
CTAACTCCGCCCATCCCGCCCCTAACTCCGCCCAGTTCCGCCC
