>Addgene plasmid #82461 | pcDNA3-myc-mCE(K294A) | addgene partial sequence | sequence record 158854 | CMV-F 5'-CGCAAATGGGCGGTAGGCGTG-3'
AGCAGAGCTCTCTGGCTAACTAGAGAACCCACTGCTTACTGGCTTATCGAAATTAATACGACTCACTATA
GGGAGACCCAAGCTTGGTACCACCATGGCATCAATGCAGAAGCTGATCTCAGAGGAGGACCTGCTTATGG
CCATGGAGGCCGCTTACAACAAGATCCCGCCGCGGTGGCTGAACTGTCCGCGGCGCGGTCAGCCGGTGGC
AGGAAGATTCTTACCTCTGAAGACGATGCTGGGGCCAAGATATGATAGTCAAGTTGCTGAAGAAAACCGG
TTCCATCCCAGTATGCTCTCAAATTATCTAAAGAGCCTGAAGGTTAAAATGAGCTTGTTGGTGGATCTGA
CAAATACTTCAAGGTTCTATGACAGAAATGACATAGAAAAAGAAGGAATCAAGTATATCAAACTTCAGTG
TAAAGGACATGGCGAATGCCCCACCACTGAGAATACTGAGACATTCATTCGCCTGTGTGAGAGGTTTAAT
GAAAGAAGCCCACCTGAACTTATAGGTGTTCACTGCACCCATGGCTTCAACCGTACTGGTTTCCTTATAT
GTGCCTTTTTGGTGGAAAAAATGGATTGGAGTATTGAAGCAGCAGTTGCTACATTTGCCCAAGCCAGACC
ACCAGGAATCTACAAGGGTGATTATTTGAAGGAACTTTTTCGTCGCTATGGAGATATAGAAGAAGCACCA
CCACCACCTGTATTGCCAGATTGGTGTTTTGAAGATGAGGATGAAGAAGATGAGGATGAAGATGGAAAAA
AGGACTCAGAACCAGGGTCAAGTGCATCCTTTAGTAAAAGGAGAAAAGAGCGGTTAAAACTGGGAGCTAT
TTTCTTGGAAGGCATAACTGTTAAAGGTGTAACTCAAGTAACAACTCAACCCAAGTTAGGAGAGGTGCAG
CAGAAATGTCATCAGTTCTGTGGCTGGGAAGGGTCTGGGTTCCCTGGAGCACAGCCTGTCTCCATGGACA
AGCAAAATATTAGACTTTTAGAGCAGAAGCCTTATAAAGTAAGCTGGGCAGCAGACGGCACTCGTTACAT
GA
