>Addgene plasmid #82461 | pcDNA3-myc-mCE(K294A) | addgene partial sequence | sequence record 158857 | BGH-rev 5'-TAGAAGGCACAGTCGAGG-3'
CTATAGAATAGGGCCCTCAGGTTGGCCGATGCAGTCTTTTGGGCGGTGGGGGCGGCATGAGCTCCGTGTC
AGGGTCCAGGGGATACTTCCGCTTCTGTCCCTGGGCGGCTGCTGCACATCTGTCAATGAATTCAAACAGC
ATCTCCTTGGTGACAGGGTTCGAGATGCTATTGCACACAGCCATGGCTGTGTTGTAGGCATTTGGGAAAC
TTTTGTCTATCCTCTGTCTCATGAAGACCCAGCTATTGTTCTCAAATTTGCATTCTATAATTTTGTTGTC
ATACTGTTTTAGTTCTTTTGTCACCTTGATTTGTGCAAAGGGTCTTTCATAACCTCCAACATAGAGAAGG
CCAACATTCTGTGGAAGCAACCCTTCTCCTCCCATTCTTGTTATCTTAAGTCGAAAATCCACAGAGTTTA
GACTGGGAGGTTTCCATTTCAAAATGTCATCACATCGACCAGGCTTGTATTTTCCAATAGGCTGAAAAAT
AAGTCCATCCATTTCATGGCTGACTTCTTTGGCAAAATTTCCTTCCAGAAGCTTTCTTGAAATATTGATG
TCAAAAAATTGTTTAGGTCTGACACTAAATGGTTCCTGTGTTTTGTCAATGAGTCCAGTCTTCATTTTTT
CATGTCGTGGACTTATAATTTCACGTTCAATACACTGTAGACGAATATTAAAATCACAGTCTCCAACTGG
TTGTGCATTGAACTTAATTATGTCATAGATCAAATATCTTGGGACGGCCTGTCCATTTACTTTGTCAATG
ATCATTTCCCCATCCAAAAGAGTATTTGATAAATGCATGCGAAGATCTTTACGAAATGGAAATTCCAGAT
TTGAAACATGAAAAACGGAATTATCTCTGTCAATCATAAAAACTTCATTTGTGCCATCAATCAACATCAT
GTAACGAGTGCCGTCTGCTGCCCAGCTTACTTTATAAGGCTTCTGCTCTAAAAGTCTAATATTTTGCTTG
TCCATGGAGACAGGCTGTGCTCCAGGGAACCCAGACCCTTCCCAG
